>Addgene plasmid #67068 | pCellFree_G03 GATA1 | addgene partial sequence | sequence record 119631 | EGFP-N 5'-CGTCGCCGTCCAGCTCGACCAG-3'
CTCGCCCTTGCTTGTGCCGTGGTGATGGTGGTGATGGTGGTGACCAGAGGTGCCCATGGTTTCACTTACG
TGTTTAATGTCTTTACAGACTTTATACATTACTGTCATGGTTAAATAAAATAAAATAAAATAAAATAAAA
TAAAATAAAATAAAATAAAATAAAATAAAATAAACTTAAGATGTCCCTATAGTGAGTCGTATTAGACGTC
AGGTGGCACTTTTCGGGGAAATGTGCGCGGAACCCCTATTTGTTTATTTTTCTAAATACATTCAAATATG
TATCCGCTCATGAGACAATAACCCTGATAAATGCTTCAATAATATTGAAAAAGGAAGAGTATGAGTATTC
AACATTTCCGTGTCGCCCTTATTCCCTTTTTTGCGGCATTTTGCCTTCCTGTTTTTGCTCACCCAGAAAC
GCTGGTGAAAGTAAAAGATGCTGAAGATCAGTTGGGTGCACGAGTGGGTTACATCGAACTGGATCTCAAC
AGCGGTAAGATCCTTGAGAGTTTTCGCCCCGAAGAACGTTTTCCAATGATGAGCACTTTTAAAGTTCTGC
TATGTGGCGCGGTATTATCCCGTATTGACGCCGGGCAAGAGCAACTCGGTCGCCGCATACACTATTCTCA
GAATGACTTGGTTGAGTACTCACCAGTCACAGAAAAGCATCTTACGGATGGCATGACAGTAAGAGAATTA
TGCAGTGCTGCCATAACCATGAGTGATAACACTGCGGCCAACTTACTTCTGACAACGATCGGAGGACCGA
AGGAGCTAACCGCTTTTTTGCACAACATGGGGGATCATGTAACTCGCCTTGATCGTTGGGAACCGGAGCT
GAATGAAGCCATACCAAACGACGAGCGTGACACCACGATGCCTGTAGCAATGGCAACAACGTTGCGCAAA
CTATTAACTGGCGAACTACTTACTCTAGCTTCCCGGCAACAATTAATAGACTGGATGGAGGCGGATAAAG
TTGCAGGACCACTTCTGCGCTCGGCCCTTCCGGCTGGCTGGTTTATTGCTGATAAATCTGGAGCCGGTGA
GCGTGGGTCTCGCGGTATCATTGCA
