>Addgene plasmid #67068 | pCellFree_G03 GATA1 | addgene partial sequence | sequence record 119632 | T7term 5'-GCTAGTTATTGCTCAGCGG-3'
CCACGCGTACCCAACACACGGACACATGCACGAACACGCATGCAGAGAGATCATACATCATCTATAGAGA
AGTACACGTAAAAGTAAGACTCGTCGTCTGCCAGCTACAACCGAGAAGGCGACGTGAAAGGAACAAGAAA
GGAGGAGGAGGGCGGCCGCTTACACCACTTTGTACAAGAAAGTTGGGGAAGCCAGGGGGTGCCTGGGGCC
CAGAGACTTGGGTTGTCCAGAATTCTGGCTACAAGAGGAGAAGGACACCACCCCTCCTCTGGAGGCCATG
CTCTGTGCCCTCATGAGCTGAGCGGAGCCACCACAGTAGTGCTGGTGGTGTAGCTTGTAGTAGAGGCCGC
AGGCATTGCACACGGGATCCCCACTGGCATTTCTCCGCCACAGTGTCGTGGTGGTCGTCTGGCAGTTGGT
GCACTGAGTACCTGCCCGTTTACTGACAATCAGGCGCTTCTTGGGCCGGATGAGGGGCCTGTTCTGCCCA
TTCATCTTGTGATAGAGGCCGCAGGCGTTGCATAGGTAGTGGCCTGTCCTGTCCCTCCGCCACAGTGGAG
TGGCTGTTGCTCCGCAGTTCACACACTCCCTGGCCTCACAGGGAGGCAGGGGGAGAGTTCCACGAAGCTT
GGGAGAGGAATAGGCTGCTGAATTGAGGGGGCTCCCGGTGGGAGAAAAGAAGGTACTGGAAAAGTCAGGG
CCCCCATAAGCACTATTGGGGACAGGGAGTGATGAAGGCAGTGCAGGTCCCAGGGTCAGGAGGTCTGGGC
TCAGCCGCTCTGTCTTCAAAGTCTCCAGGAAGCTGGTGCTGCCTTTTCCATCCAGATCTTCCACGGCCTG
GGGAGGAGAGTCCTCGCGGGTGGGACACACAGTTGAGGCAGGGTAGAGCCCCGTCTTGCCGTAGGCCCAG
CCGGCATATGGTGAGCCCCCTGGGATCCCCTCCATACAGTTGAGCAATGGGTACACCTGAAAGACTGGGG
AGTGTCTGTAGGCCTCAGCGTCCCTGTAGTAGGCCAGTGCCGCAGCTGCAGCGGTGGCTGTGCTCGGGGC
AGTGGAGGAAGCTGCTGCATCCAAGCCCTCAGGCCCAGAGGGGAAGAAAACCCCTGATTCTGGTGTGGAG
