[The description below was written by a language model from this plasmid's Addgene catalogue record.]
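Description:
pCellFree_G03 GATA1 is a cell-free protein expression plasmid built on the pCellFree_G03 backbone, carrying the human GATA1 open reading frame (GATA binding protein 1, an erythroid/megakaryocytic zinc-finger transcription factor). It is maintained in E. coli as a high-copy plasmid under ampicillin selection. The record does not name the origin of replication, and no feature table is provided, so the finer architecture of the vector, including any translation-initiation or leader elements in the backbone, cannot be described from the available information.

The insert was introduced by Gateway recombination, so the coding sequence is expected to be flanked by the att site remnants that this cloning method leaves behind. Transcription is driven by a T7 promoter, meaning that template RNA is produced by T7 RNA polymerase either in a coupled transcription-translation reaction or in a separate in vitro transcription step. The use of a T7 terminator-region primer for sequencing implies a T7 terminator downstream of the insert. The backbone supplies two N-terminal fusion partners, a His tag and EGFP, so GATA1 is produced as a His-EGFP-GATA1 fusion. The His tag allows affinity capture or detection, and EGFP provides a direct fluorescent readout of yield and of the integrity of the translated product without purification.

The stated purpose is to serve as a standard for cell-free expression benchmarking. It was deposited in connection with a comparison of four cell-free protein expression systems, in which a fluorescently tagged test protein allows the output of different lysates to be compared.
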