Addgene plasmid #67068: pCellFree_G03 GATA1
Purpose: Standard for cell-free expression benchmarking.
Depositing lab: Kirill Alexandrov. Depositing organization: University of Queensland. Publication: Performance benchmarking of four cell-free protein expression systems. Gagoski D, Polinkovsky ME, Mureev S, Kunert A, Johnston W, Gambin Y, Alexandrov K. Biotechnol Bioeng. 2015 Aug 24. doi: 10.1002/bit.25814. PubMed 26301602.
Backbone
  Vector backbone: pCellFree_G03
  Vector type: Cell-free expression
Growth in bacteria
  Bacterial resistance: Ampicillin, 100 μg/mL
  Growth temperature: 37°C
  Growth strain: DH5alpha
  Copy number: High Copy
Gene/Insert
  Gene/Insert name: GATA1 (alt name: GATA binding protein 1)
  Species: H. sapiens (human)
  Entrez Gene: GATA1 (a.k.a. ERYF1, GATA-1, GF-1, GF1, HAEADA, NF-E1, NFE1, XLANP, XLTDA, XLTT)
  Promoter: T7
  Tag / fusion protein: His (N terminal on backbone); EGFP (N terminal on backbone)
  Cloning method: Gateway Cloning
  Sequencing primers: 5′ EGFP-C; 3′ T7 terminal
Terms and licenses: Academic/Nonprofit Terms; Industry Terms: Not Available to Industry
How to cite: pCellFree_G03 GATA1 was a gift from Kirill Alexandrov (Addgene plasmid # 67068 ; http://n2t.net/addgene:67068 ; RRID:Addgene_67068)
